>Addgene plasmid #168019 | pET-X(5010)B1 | addgene full sequence | sequence record 329627 | Addgene NGS Result
ATCCGGATATAGTTCCTCCTTTCAGCAAAAAACCCCTCAAGACCCGTTTAGAGGCCCCAAGGGGTTATGC
TAGTTATTGCTCAGCGGTGGCAGCAGCCAACTCAGCTTCCTTTCGGGCTTTGTTAGCAGCCGGATCTCAG
TGGTGGTGGTGGTGGTGGTTTTTTGAGTTGCGGTAAATGGCATTATACAACACCCCGTTACGTGGACAAA
TTTTAATAAACGCACGAAGTGCGTTGGACTCGATCTTTTTAAAATAAGACGACTCTAACAGCTGGCCTTG
GAAATCGTTCGACCCCTGGGAGCTGATATTAAAACCCTCTAAAGTGCTGTAACTATTGTCGTCCAGGATG
TTTACATAGATAGGGTCGATTGGACGCTCCTTAAGGTAGTGCTTGCGCACAAGGATGGAGAAACGCTGTG
CCAAGTTAGACTCATTAAGTACAAACAAGATGGTATTAAGTTTCTTCTCGAACTCAGCTGTATCAAGTTT
GAAGTTACCCAAACGACCTTGTACTGGGATTTTGTTTTTGATATATCTTAACAAATCATTCTCTACGGTA
ACAGTATTAAGACGCTCTGAGATCAGAGTAGTATAGTTGTTTTTGGCCGTTTCGATGATCTTTTTGATGA
TCAATGATGAAATTGCTTTAGAGTCAATTCCACCAAACGTAAGAAGCTCCTCAAAGATAAGACTGTTTTG
TTGACGCGAAGTTTCAATCTTTCCTGTGTCAAAATTATAGTAAAAGTTGCGATTTTTGATGCCGTAAAGA
TTATGAGTCACGTGAACCAGCTCGTGCATCAATATCGAAGAAGGATCTGGAGCGAACTCACGTTTTACGA
ATTTATTTACAATATTCACCAAACTACGGTAGTTGCCGTAGCTCTCATCGAATGGTTTCAAGTAGAATGG
GGAAAACGACACTTCACTCAGTGTCCCTTCACCGTTAGAGATCGTCGTAGAATACAATCCGTATGTTTCA
TTACTCGCAATATCGGGGCCGGGCCCATAAATGACCAGATTAGCTTGCAGGTTAGACACGATGTTGTCAT
TCTCTTGATACGCGATTGTCTCATTGTCCGACAGGGTTAATGCGCCGTTGGAGACAAGAGGCAATGGGAT
AGAGGAGGAAATCAACTCTAAAAGCTTCTCTCCCTCAGGTTTGCTCTTGATACGCTCCAGCACCTTGATT
ACACCTTGCAAGAACTCGTCCTTTTCACTCGGAGTGTTCAGGTAATTGGGATTATAGATAGCATCCGCCT
CCATGATAGGCTCTGACGGAATGTTTAAATCGTTTGTGTTATTCGTAAAGTTGTAACGTTCCGGAACGAT
CCAGATGTTTTTAATCACTTGGAAAGCTTTGAAAGGTCCCTTGCCCTTGTTGATTTTATCAGAATGGCGG
GGGGGGCGCATCGTGATTACGTTGATACCATCAATGGGATCGTTGTAGTTAAACTTGTTAATTTCAAGTT
TCATGTATATCTCCTTCTTAAAGTTAAACAAAATTATTTCTAGAGGGGAATTGTTATCCGCTCACAATTC
CCCTATAGTGAGTCGTATTAATTTCGCGGGATCGAGATCTCGATCCTCTACGCCGGACGCATCGTGGCCG
GCATCACCGGCGCCACAGGTGCGGTTGCTGGCGCCTATATCGCCGACATCACCGATGGGGAAGATCGGGC
TCGCCACTTCGGGCTCATGAGCGCTTGTTTCGGCGTGGGTATGGTGGCAGGCCCCGTGGCCGGGGGACTG
TTGGGCGCCATCTCCTTGCATGCACCATTCCTTGCGGCGGCGGTGCTCAACGGCCTCAACCTACTACTGG
GCTGCTTCCTAATGCAGGAGTCGCATAAGGGAGAGCGTCGAGATCCCGGACACCATCGAATGGCGCAAAA
CCTTTCGCGGTATGGCATGATAGCGCCCGGAAGAGAGTCAATTCAGGGTGGTGAATGTGAAACCAGTAAC
GTTATACGATGTCGCAGAGTATGCCGGTGTCTCTTATCAGACCGTTTCCCGCGTGGTGAACCAGGCCAGC
CACGTTTCTGCGAAAACGCGGGAAAAAGTGGAAGCGGCGATGGCGGAGCTGAATTACATTCCCAACCGCG
TGGCACAACAACTGGCGGGCAAACAGTCGTTGCTGATTGGCGTTGCCACCTCCAGTCTGGCCCTGCACGC
GCCGTCGCAAATTGTCGCGGCGATTAAATCTCGCGCCGATCAACTGGGTGCCAGCGTGGTGGTGTCGATG
GTAGAACGAAGCGGCGTCGAAGCCTGTAAAGCGGCGGTGCACAATCTTCTCGCGCAACGCGTCAGTGGGC
TGATCATTAACTATCCGCTGGATGACCAGGATGCCATTGCTGTGGAAGCTGCCTGCACTAATGTTCCGGC
GTTATTTCTTGATGTCTCTGACCAGACACCCATCAACAGTATTATTTTCTCCCATGAAGACGGTACGCGA
CTGGGCGTGGAGCATCTGGTCGCATTGGGTCACCAGCAAATCGCGCTGTTAGCGGGCCCATTAAGTTCTG
TCTCGGCGCGTCTGCGTCTGGCTGGCTGGCATAAATATCTCACTCGCAATCAAATTCAGCCGATAGCGGA
ACGGGAAGGCGACTGGAGTGCCATGTCCGGTTTTCAACAAACCATGCAAATGCTGAATGAGGGCATCGTT
CCCACTGCGATGCTGGTTGCCAACGATCAGATGGCGCTGGGCGCAATGCGCGCCATTACCGAGTCCGGGC
TGCGCGTTGGTGCGGATATCTCGGTAGTGGGATACGACGATACCGAAGACAGCTCATGTTATATCCCGCC
GTTAACCACCATCAAACAGGATTTTCGCCTGCTGGGGCAAACCAGCGTGGACCGCTTGCTGCAACTCTCT
CAGGGCCAGGCGGTGAAGGGCAATCAGCTGTTGCCCGTCTCACTGGTGAAAAGAAAAACCACCCTGGCGC
CCAATACGCAAACCGCCTCTCCCCGCGCGTTGGCCGATTCATTAATGCAGCTGGCACGACAGGTTTCCCG
ACTGGAAAGCGGGCAGTGAGCGCAACGCAATTAATGTAAGTTAGCTCACTCATTAGGCACCGGGATCTCG
ACCGATGCCCTTGAGAGCCTTCAACCCAGTCAGCTCCTTCCGGTGGGCGCGGGGCATGACTATCGTCGCC
GCACTTATGACTGTCTTCTTTATCATGCAACTCGTAGGACAGGTGCCGGCAGCGCTCTGGGTCATTTTCG
GCGAGGACCGCTTTCGCTGGAGCGCGACGATGATCGGCCTGTCGCTTGCGGTATTCGGAATCTTGCACGC
CCTCGCTCAAGCCTTCGTCACTGGTCCCGCCACCAAACGTTTCGGCGAGAAGCAGGCCATTATCGCCGGC
ATGGCGGCCCCACGGGTGCGCATGATCGTGCTCCTGTCGTTGAGGACCCGGCTAGGCTGGCGGGGTTGCC
TTACTGGTTAGCAGAATGAATCACCGATACGCGAGCGAACGTGAAGCGACTGCTGCTGCAAAACGTCTGC
GACCTGAGCAACAACATGAATGGTCTTCGGTTTCCGTGTTTCGTAAAGTCTGGAAACGCGGAAGTCAGCG
CCCTGCACCATTATGTTCCGGATCTGCATCGCAGGATGCTGCTGGCTACCCTGTGGAACACCTACATCTG
TATTAACGAAGCGCTGGCATTGACCCTGAGTGATTTTTCTCTGGTCCCGCCGCATCCATACCGCCAGTTG
TTTACCCTCACAACGTTCCAGTAACCGGGCATGTTCATCATCAGTAACCCGTATCGTGAGCATCCTCTCT
CGTTTCATCGGTATCATTACCCCCATGAACAGAAATCCCCCTTACACGTAGGCATCAGTGACCAAACAGG
AAAAAACCGCCCTTAACATGGCCCGCTTTATCAGAAGCCAGACATTAACGCTTCTGGAGAAACTCAACGA
GCTGGACGCGGATGAACAGGCAGACATCTGTGAATCGCTTCACGACCACGCTGATGAGCTTTACCGCAGC
TGCCTCGCGCGTTTCGGTGATGACGGTGAAAACCTCTGACACATGCAGCTCCCGGAGACGGTCACAGCTT
GTCTGTAAGCGGATGCCGGGAGCAGACAAGCCCGTCAGGGCGCGTCAGCGGGTGTTGGCGGGTGTCGGGG
CGCAGCCATGACCCAGTCACGTAGCGATAGCGGAGTGTATACTGGCTTAACTATGCGGCATCAGAGCAGA
TTGTACTGAGAGTGCACCATTGCGGTGTGAAATACCGCACAGATGCGTAAGGAGAAAATACCGCATCAGG
CGCTCTTCCGCTTCCTCGCTCACTGACTCGCTGCGCTCGGTCGTTCGGCTGCGGCGAGCGGTATCAGCTC
ACTCAAAGGCGGTAATACGGTTATCCACAGAATCAGGGGATAACGCAGGAAAGAACATGTGAGCAAAAGG
CCAGCAAAAGGCCAGGAACCGTAAAAAGGCCGCGTTGCTGGCGTTTTTCCATAGGCTCCGCCCCCCTGAC
GAGCATCACAAAAATCGACGCTCAAGTCAGAGGTGGCGAAACCCGACAGGACTATAAAGATACCAGGCGT
TTCCCCCTGGAAGCTCCCTCGTGCGCTCTCCTGTTCCGACCCTGCCGCTTACCGGATACCTGTCCGCCTT
TCTCCCTTCGGGAAGCGTGGCGCTTTCTCATAGCTCACGCTGTAGGTATCTCAGTTCGGTGTAGGTCGTT
CGCTCCAAGCTGGGCTGTGTGCACGAACCCCCCGTTCAGCCCGACCGCTGCGCCTTATCCGGTAACTATC
GTCTTGAGTCCAACCCGGTAAGACACGACTTATCGCCACTGGCAGCAGCCACTGGTAACAGGATTAGCAG
AGCGAGGTATGTAGGCGGTGCTACAGAGTTCTTGAAGTGGTGGCCTAACTACGGCTACACTAGAAGGACA
GTATTTGGTATCTGCGCTCTGCTGAAGCCAGTTACCTTCGGAAAAAGAGTTGGTAGCTCTTGATCCGGCA
AACAAACCACCGCTGGTAGCGGTGGTTTTTTTGTTTGCAAGCAGCAGATTACGCGCAGAAAAAAAGGATC
TCAAGAAGATCCTTTGATCTTTTCTACGGGGTCTGACGCTCAGTGGAACGAAAACTCACGTTAAGGGATT
TTGGTCATGAACAATAAAACTGTCTGCTTACATAAACAGTAATACAAGGGGTGTTATGAGCCATATTCAA
CGGGAAACGTCTTGCTCTAGGCCGCGATTAAATTCCAACATGGATGCTGATTTATATGGGTATAAATGGG
CTCGCGATAATGTCGGGCAATCAGGTGCGACAATCTATCGATTGTATGGGAAGCCCGATGCGCCAGAGTT
GTTTCTGAAACATGGCAAAGGTAGCGTTGCCAATGATGTTACAGATGAGATGGTCAGACTAAACTGGCTG
ACGGAATTTATGCCTCTTCCGACCATCAAGCATTTTATCCGTACTCCTGATGATGCATGGTTACTCACCA
CTGCGATCCCCGGGAAAACAGCATTCCAGGTATTAGAAGAATATCCTGATTCAGGTGAAAATATTGTTGA
TGCGCTGGCAGTGTTCCTGCGCCGGTTGCATTCGATTCCTGTTTGTAATTGTCCTTTTAACAGCGATCGC
GTATTTCGTCTCGCTCAGGCGCAATCACGAATGAATAACGGTTTGGTTGATGCGAGTGATTTTGATGACG
AGCGTAATGGCTGGCCTGTTGAACAAGTCTGGAAAGAAATGCATAAACTTTTGCCATTCTCACCGGATTC
AGTCGTCACTCATGGTGATTTCTCACTTGATAACCTTATTTTTGACGAGGGGAAATTAATAGGTTGTATT
GATGTTGGACGAGTCGGAATCGCAGACCGATACCAGGATCTTGCCATCCTATGGAACTGCCTCGGTGAGT
TTTCTCCTTCATTACAGAAACGGCTTTTTCAAAAATATGGTATTGATAATCCTGATATGAATAAATTGCA
GTTTCATTTGATGCTCGATGAGTTTTTCTAAGAATTAATTCATGAGCGGATACATATTTGAATGTATTTA
GAAAAATAAACAAATAGGGGTTCCGCGCACATTTCCCCGAAAAGTGCCACCTAAATTGTAAGCGTTAATA
TTTTGTTAAAATTCGCGTTAAATTTTTGTTAAATCAGCTCATTTTTTAACCAATAGGCCGAAATCGGCAA
AATCCCTTATAAATCAAAAGAATAGACCGAGATAGGGT
[37 nt withheld, positions 6199-6235]
AAAGAACGTGGACTCCAACGTCAAAGG
[49 nt withheld, positions 6263-6311]
T
[91 nt withheld, positions 6313-6403]
G
[124 nt withheld, positions 6405-6528]
CCCATTCGCCA
Features (pLannotate 1.2.2; 19 found; start..end, strand, type, name):
     26..73      -  terminator     T7 terminator: transcription terminator for bacteriophage T7 RNA polymerase
     81..130     -  CDS            SET1 (fragment): solubility-enhancement tag derived from T7 phage gene 10B
    140..157     -  CDS            9xHis (fragment): 9xHis affinity tag
    155..1474    -  CDS            BXX_CLOBO (fragment): Experimental evidence at protein level: Swiss-Prot protein existence level 1. [Botulinum neurotoxin X heavy chain]: Responsible for epithelial cell transcytosis, host nerve cell targeting and translocation of light chain (LC) into host cytosol. Composed of 3 subdomains; the translocation domain (TD), and N-terminus and C- terminus of the receptor-binding domain (RBD). The RBD is responsible for the adherence of the toxin to the cell surface. It simultaneously recognizes 2 coreceptors; polysialated gangliosides and an unknown receptor protein in close proximity on host synaptic vesicles. The N-
   1480..1502    -  RBS            RBS: efficient ribosome binding site from bacteriophage T7 gene 10 (Olins and Rangwala, 1989)
   1517..1541    -  protein_bind   lac operator: The lac repressor binds to the lac operator to inhibit transcription in E. coli. This inhibition can be relieved by adding lactose or isopropyl-β-D-thiogalactopyranoside (IPTG). lac repressor encoded by lacI
   1542..1560    -  promoter       T7 promoter: promoter for bacteriophage T7 RNA polymerase
   1582..1861    +  CDS            TcR (fragment): tetracycline efflux protein; tet; confers resistance to tetracycline
   1869..1946    +  promoter       lacI promoter: lacI
   1947..3029    +  CDS            lacI: lac repressor; lacI; The lac repressor binds to the lac operator to inhibit transcription in E. coli. This inhibition can be relieved by adding lactose or isopropyl-β-D-thiogalactopyranoside (IPTG).
   3042..3063    +  protein_bind   CAP binding site: CAP binding activates transcription in the presence of cAMP. E. coli catabolite activator protein
   3078..3369    +  CDS            TcR (fragment): tetracycline efflux protein; tet; confers resistance to tetracycline
   3441..3821    -  CDS            YPB1_ECOLX: Protein predicted: Swiss-Prot protein existence level 4. From Escherichia coli.
   3838..4029    +  CDS            rop: Rop protein, which maintains plasmids at low copy number; rop
   4131..4270    +  misc_feature   bom: basis of mobility region from pBR322
   4456..5044    -  rep_origin     ori: high-copy-number ColE1/pMB1/pBR322/pUC origin of replication
   5166..5981    +  CDS            KanR: aminoglycoside phosphotransferase; aph(3')-Ia; confers resistance to kanamycin in bacteria or G418 (Geneticin®) in eukaryotes
   5990..6047    -  promoter       AmpR promoter (fragment): bla
   6100..6528    -  rep_origin     f1 ori (sequence partly withheld): f1 bacteriophage origin of replication; arrow indicates direction of (+) strand synthesis
