[The description below was written by a language model from this plasmid's Addgene catalogue record and pLannotate feature annotations shown in this document.]
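Description:
pET-X(5010)B1 is a 6.5 kb bacterial expression plasmid built on a pET-type (pBR322-derived) backbone for producing the synthetic protein X(5010)B1 with a C-terminal 6xHis tag in E. coli. It replicates from a ColE1/pMB1-family origin and retains the rop gene and the bom mobility region of pBR322. The catalogue lists it as high copy, although rop normally moderates copy number. Selection is by kanamycin through an aminoglycoside phosphotransferase gene. An f1 phage origin is also present, along with nonfunctional remnants of the tetracycline resistance gene and a fragment of the AmpR promoter that are typical backbone leftovers.

The expression cassette follows the standard T7lac arrangement. A T7 promoter, immediately followed by a lac operator, drives transcription through the T7 gene 10 ribosome binding site into the open reading frame, and a T7 terminator closes the unit. The plasmid carries its own lacI gene and promoter, so the repressor holds the cassette off until induction with IPTG in a host that supplies T7 RNA polymerase. The coding region of about 1.3 kb is annotated as a fragment matching botulinum neurotoxin X. The automated description refers to the heavy chain, but that text is drawn from the entry for the whole toxin. The insert size and the associated publication on phage-assisted evolution of botulinum neurotoxin proteases suggest an evolved protease-domain variant rather than a full toxin, though the record does not define the mutations or the altered substrate specificity. The histidine tag detected at the 3' end agrees with the listed C-terminal tag and allows metal-affinity purification. The short "SET1" hit downstream is probably incidental vector sequence. The plasmid is suited to recombinant production and purification of this variant for biochemical characterization.
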