Addgene plasmid #168019: pET-X(5010)B1
Purpose: Expresses X(5010)B1-6xHis in bacterial cells
Depositing lab: David Liu. Depositing organization: Broad Institute. Publication: Phage-assisted evolution of botulinum neurotoxin proteases with reprogrammed specificity. Blum TR, Liu H, Packer MS, Xiong X, Lee PG, Zhang S, Richter M, Minasov G, Satchell KJF, Dong M, Liu DR. Science. 2021 Feb 19;371(6531):803-810. doi: 10.1126/science.abf5972. PubMed 33602850.
Backbone
  Vector backbone: pET (pBR322)
  Backbone manufacturer: David Liu Lab
  Vector type: Bacterial Expression
Growth in bacteria
  Bacterial resistance: Kanamycin, 50 μg/mL
  Growth temperature: 37°C
  Growth strain: DH5alpha
  Copy number: High Copy
Gene/Insert
  Gene/Insert name: X(5010)B1-6xHis
  Species: Synthetic
  Tag / fusion protein: Hisx6 (C terminal on insert)
  Cloning method: Ligation Independent Cloning
Terms and licenses: Academic/Nonprofit Terms; Industry Terms: Not Available to Industry
How to cite: pET-X(5010)B1 was a gift from David Liu (Addgene plasmid # 168019 ; http://n2t.net/addgene:168019 ; RRID:Addgene_168019)
